>Addgene plasmid #66397 | HCA3-Tango | depositor partial sequence | sequence record 113407 | empty Tango
GACGGATCGGGAGATCTCCCGATCCCCTATGGTGCACTCTCAGTACAATCTGCTCTGATGCCGCATAGTT
AAGCCAGTATCTGCTCCCTGCTTGTGTGTTGGAGGTCGCTGAGTAGTGCGCGAGCAAAATTTAAGCTACA
ACAAGGCAAGGCTTGACCGACAATTGCATGAAGAATCTGCTTAGGGTTAGGCGTTTTGCGCTGCTTCGCG
ATGTACGGGCCAGATATACGCGTTGACATTGATTATTGACTAGTTATTAATAGTAATCAATTACGGGGTC
ATTAGTTCATAGCCCATATATGGAGTTCCGCGTTACATAACTTACGGTAAATGGCCCGCCTGGCTGACCG
CCCAACGACCCCCGCCCATTGACGTCAATAATGACGTATGTTCCCATAGTAACGCCAATAGGGACTTTCC
ATTGACGTCAATGGGTGGAGTATTTACGGTAAACTGCCCACTTGGCAGTACATCAAGTGTATCATATGCC
AAGTACGCCCCCTATTGACGTCAATGACGGTAAATGGCCCGCCTGGCATTATGCCCAGTACATGACCTTA
TGGGACTTTCCTACTTGGCAGTACATCTACGTATTAGTCATCGCTATTACCATGGTGATGCGGTTTTGGC
AGTACATCAATGGGCGTGGATAGCGGTTTGACTCACGGGGATTTCCAAGTCTCCACCCCATTGACGTCAA
TGGGAGTTTGTTTTGGCACCAAAATCAACGGGACTTTCCAAAATGTCGTAACAACTCCGCCCCATTGACG
CAAATGGGCGGTAGGCGTGTACGGTGGGAGGTCTATATAAGCAGAGCTCTCTGGCTAACTAGAGAACCCA
CTGCTTACTGGCTTATCGAAATTAATACGACTCACTATAGGGAGACCCAAGCTGGCTAGCGTTTAAACTT
AAGCTTGGTACCGAGCTCGGATCCACTAGTCCAGTGTGGTGGAATTCTGCAGATATCCAGCACAGTGGCG
GCCGCGCCACCATGAAGACGATCATCGCCCTGAGCTACATCTTCTGCCTGGTATTCGCCGACTACAAGGA
CGATGATGACGCCAGCATCGATACCGGTGGACGCACCCCACCCAGCCTGGGTCCCCAAGATGAGTCCTGC
ACCACCGCCAGCTCCTCCCTGGCCAAGGACACTTCATCGACCGGTGAGAACCTGTACTTCCAGCTAAGAT
TAGATAAAAGTAAAGTGATTAACAGCGCATTAGAGCTGCTTAATGAGGTCGGAATCGAAGGTTTAACAAC
CCGTAAACTCGCCCAGAAGCTAGGTGTAGAGCAGCCTACATTGTATTGGCATGTAAAAAATAAGCGGGCT
TTGCTCGACGCCTTAGCCATTGAGATGTTAGATAGGCACCATACTCACTTTTGCCCTTTAGAAGGGGAAA
GCTGGCAAGATTTTTTACGTAATAACGCTAAAAGTTTTAGATGTGCTTTACTAAGTCATCGCGATGGAGC
AAAAGTACATTTAGGTACACGGCCTACAGAAAAACAGTATGAAACTCTCGAAAATCAATTAGCCTTTTTA
TGCCAACAAGGTTTTTCACTAGAGAATGCATTATATGCACTCAGCGCTGTGGGGCATTTTACTTTAGGTT
GCGTATTGGAAGATCAAGAGCATCAAGTCGCTAAAGAAGAAAGGGAAACACCTACTACTGATAGTATGCC
GCCATTATTACGACAAGCTATCGAATTATTTGATCACCAAGGTGCAGAGCCAGCCTTCTTATTCGGCCTT
GAATTGATCATATGCGGATTAGAAAAACAACTTAAATGTGAAAGTGGGTCCGCGTACAGCCGCGCGCGTA
CGAAAAACAATTACGGGTCTACCATCGAGGGCCTGCTCGATCTCCCGGACGACGACGCCCCCGAAGAGGC
GGGGCTGGCGGCTCCGCGCCTGTCCTTTCTCCCCGCGGGACACACGCGCAGACTGTCGACGGCCCCCCCG
ACCGATGTCAGCCTGGGGGACGAGCTCCACTTAGACGGCGAGGACGTGGCGATGGCGCATGCCGACGCGC
TAGACGATTTCGATCTGGACATGTTGGGGGACGGGGATTCCCCGGGTCCGGGATTTACCCCCCACGACTC
CGCCCCCTACGGCGCTCTGGATATGGCCGACTTCGAGTTTGAGCAGATGTTTACCGATGCCCTTGGAATT
GACGAGTACGGTGGGTAGCTCGAGTCTAGAGGGCCCGTTTAAACCCGCTGATCAGCCTCGACTGTGCCTT
CTAGTTGCCAGCCATCTGTTGTTTGCCCCTCCCCCGTGCCTTCCTTGACCCTGGAAGGTGCCACTCCCAC
TGTCCTTTCCTAATAAAATGAGGAAATTGCATCGCATTGTCTGAGTAGGTGTCATTCTATTCTGGGGGGT
GGGGTGGGGCAGGACAGCAAGGGGGAGGATTGGGAAGACAATAGCAGGCATGCTGGGGATGCGGTGGGCT
CTATGGCTTCTGAGGCGGAAAGAACCAGCTGGGGCTCTAGGGGGTATCCCC
[124 nt withheld, positions 2502-2625]
C
[91 nt withheld, positions 2627-2717]
A
[49 nt withheld, positions 2719-2767]
CCTTTGACGTTGGAGTCCACGTTCTTT
[37 nt withheld, positions 2795-2831]
ACCCTATCTCGGTCTATTCTTTTGATTTATAAGGGATTTTGCCGATTTCGGCCTATTGGTTAAAAAATGA
GCTGATTTAACAAAAATTTAACGCGAATTAATTCTGTGGAATGTGTGTCAGTTAGGGTGTGGAAAGTCCC
CAGGCTCCCCAGCAGGCAGAAGTATGCAAAGCATGCATCTCAATTAGTCAGCAACCAGGTGTGGAAAGTC
CCCAGGCTCCCCAGCAGGCAGAAGTATGCAAAGCATGCATCTCAATTAGTCAGCAACCATAGTCCCGCCC
CTAACTCCGCCCATCCCGCCCCTAACTCCGCCCAGTTCCGCCCATTCTCCGCCCCATGGCTGACTAATTT
TTTTTATTTATGCAGAGGCCGAGGCCGCCTCTGCCTCTGAGCTATTCCAGAAGTAGTGAGGAGGCTTTTT
TGGAGGCCTAGGCTTTTGCAAAAAGCTCCCGGGAGCTTGTATATCCATTTTCGGATCTGATCAAGAGACA
GGATGAGGATCGTTTCGCATGATTGAACAAGATGGATTGCACGCAGGTTCTCCGGCCGCTTGGGTGGAGA
GGCTATTCGGCTATGACTGGGCACAACAGACAATCGGCTGCTCTGATGCCGCCGTGTTCCGGCTGTCAGC
GCAGGGGCGCCCGGTTCTTTTTGTCAAGACCGACCTGTCCGGTGCCCTGAATGAACTGCAGGACGAGGCA
GCGCGGCTATCGTGGCTGGCCACGACGGGCGTTCCTTGCGCAGCTGTGCTCGACGTTGTCACTGAAGCGG
GAAGGGACTGGCTGCTATTGGGCGAAGTGCCGGGGCAGGATCTCCTGTCATCTCACCTTGCTCCTGCCGA
GAAAGTATCCATCATGGCTGATGCAATGCGGCGGCTGCATACGCTTGATCCGGCTACCTGCCCATTCGAC
CACCAAGCGAAACATCGCATCGAGCGAGCACGTACTCGGATGGAAGCCGGTCTTGTCGATCAGGATGATC
TGGACGAAGAGCATCAGGGGCTCGCGCCAGCCGAACTGTTCGCCAGGCTCAAGGCGCGCATGCCCGACGG
CGAGGATCTCGTCGTGACCCATGGCGATGCCTGCTTGCCGAATATCATGGTGGAAAATGGCCGCTTTTCT
GGATTCATCGACTGTGGCCGGCTGGGTGTGGCGGACCGCTATCAGGACATAGCGTTGGCTACCCGTGATA
TTGCTGAAGAGCTTGGCGGCGAATGGGCTGACCGCTTCCTCGTGCTTTACGGTATCGCCGCTCCCGATTC
GCAGCGCATCGCCTTCTATCGCCTTCTTGACGAGTTCTTCTGAGCGGGACTCTGGGGTTCGAAATGACCG
ACCAAGCGACGCCCAACCTGCCATCACGAGATTTCGATTCCACCGCCGCCTTCTATGAAAGGTTGGGCTT
CGGAATCGTTTTCCGGGACGCCGGCTGGATGATCCTCCAGCGCGGGGATCTCATGCTGGAGTTCTTCGCC
CACCCCAACTTGTTTATTGCAGCTTATAATGGTTACAAATAAAGCAATAGCATCACAAATTTCACAAATA
AAGCATTTTTTTCACTGCATTCTAGTTGTGGTTTGTCCAAACTCATCAATGTATCTTATCATGTCTGTAT
ACCGTCGACCTCTAGCTAGAGCTTGGCGTAATCATGGTCATAGCTGTTTCCTGTGTGAAATTGTTATCCG
CTCACAATTCCACACAACATACGAGCCGGAAGCATAAAGTGTAAAGCCTGGGGTGCCTAATGAGTGAGCT
AACTCACATTAATTGCGTTGCGCTCACTGCCCGCTTTCCAGTCGGGAAACCTGTCGTGCCAGCTGCATTA
ATGAATCGGCCAACGCGCGGGGAGAGGCGGTTTGCGTATTGGGCGCTCTTCCGCTTCCTCGCTCACTGAC
TCGCTGCGCTCGGTCGTTCGGCTGCGGCGAGCGGTATCAGCTCACTCAAAGGCGGTAATACGGTTATCCA
CAGAATCAGGGGATAACGCAGGAAAGAACATGTGAGCAAAAGGCCAGCAAAAGGCCAGGAACCGTAAAAA
GGCCGCGTTGCTGGCGTTTTTCCATAGGCTCCGCCCCCCTGACGAGCATCACAAAAATCGACGCTCAAGT
CAGAGGTGGCGAAACCCGACAGGACTATAAAGATACCAGGCGTTTCCCCCTGGAAGCTCCCTCGTGCGCT
CTCCTGTTCCGACCCTGCCGCTTACCGGATACCTGTCCGCCTTTCTCCCTTCGGGAAGCGTGGCGCTTTC
TCATAGCTCACGCTGTAGGTATCTCAGTTCGGTGTAGGTCGTTCGCTCCAAGCTGGGCTGTGTGCACGAA
CCCCCCGTTCAGCCCGACCGCTGCGCCTTATCCGGTAACTATCGTCTTGAGTCCAACCCGGTAAGACACG
ACTTATCGCCACTGGCAGCAGCCACTGGTAACAGGATTAGCAGAGCGAGGTATGTAGGCGGTGCTACAGA
GTTCTTGAAGTGGTGGCCTAACTACGGCTACACTAGAAGAACAGTATTTGGTATCTGCGCTCTGCTGAAG
CCAGTTACCTTCGGAAAAAGAGTTGGTAGCTCTTGATCCGGCAAACAAACCACCGCTGGTAGCGGTTTTT
TTGTTTGCAAGCAGCAGATTACGCGCAGAAAAAAAGGATCTCAAGAAGATCCTTTGATCTTTTCTACGGG
GTCTGACGCTCAGTGGAACGAAAACTCACGTTAAGGGATTTTGGTCATGAGATTATCAAAAAGGATCTTC
ACCTAGATCCTTTTAAATTAAAAATGAAGTTTTAAATCAATCTAAAGTATATATGAGTAAACTTGGTCTG
ACAGTTACCAATGCTTAATCAGTGAGGCACCTATCTCAGCGATCTGTCTATTTCGTTCATCCATAGTTGC
CTGACTCCCCGTCGTGTAGATAACTACGATACGGGAGGGCTTACCATCTGGCCCCAGTGCTGCAATGATA
CCGCGAGACCCACGCTCACCGGCTCCAGATTTATCAGCAATAAACCAGCCAGCCGGAAGGGCCGAGCGCA
GAAGTGGTCCTGCAACTTTATCCGCCTCCATCCAGTCTATTAATTGTTGCCGGGAAGCTAGAGTAAGTAG
TTCGCCAGTTAATAGTTTGCGCAACGTTGTTGCCATTGCTACAGGCATCGTGGTGTCACGCTCGTCGTTT
GGTATGGCTTCATTCAGCTCCGGTTCCCAACGATCAAGGCGAGTTACATGATCCCCCATGTTGTGCAAAA
AAGCGGTTAGCTCCTTCGGTCCTCCGATCGTTGTCAGAAGTAAGTTGGCCGCAGTGTTATCACTCATGGT
TATGGCAGCACTGCATAATTCTCTTACTGTCATGCCATCCGTAAGATGCTTTTCTGTGACTGGTGAGTAC
TCAACCAAGTCATTCTGAGAATAGTGTATGCGGCGACCGAGTTGCTCTTGCCCGGCGTCAATACGGGATA
ATACCGCGCCACATAGCAGAACTTTAAAAGTGCTCATCATTGGAAAACGTTCTTCGGGGCGAAAACTCTC
AAGGATCTTACCGCTGTTGAGATCCAGTTCGATGTAACCCACTCGTGCACCCAACTGATCTTCAGCATCT
TTTACTTTCACCAGCGTTTCTGGGTGAGCAAAAACAGGAAGGCAAAATGCCGCAAAAAAGGGAATAAGGG
CGACACGGAAATGTTGAATACTCATACTCTTCCTTTTTCAATATTATTGAAGCATTTATCAGGGTTATTG
TCTCATGAGCGGATACATATTTGAATGTATTTAGAAAAATAAACAAATAGGGGTTCCGCGCACATTTCCC
CGAAAAGTGCCACCTGACGTC
