>Addgene plasmid #66397 | HCA3-Tango | depositor partial sequence | sequence record 113408 | HCA3
ATGAATCGCCACCACCTGCAGGATCACTTTCTCGAAATCGACAAGAAGAACTGTTGCGTCTTCCGGGACG
ATTTTATAGCCAAAGTGCTCCCACCCGTGCTGGGCCTGGAGTTCATCTTTGGCCTCTTGGGCAACGGGTT
GGCCCTTTGGATCTTCTGCTTCCATCTCAAGAGCTGGAAATCTTCCCGGATTTTCCTCTTCAATTTGGCC
GTAGCAGATTTCCTGCTCATCATCTGTCTTCCTTTCGTCATGGACTACTATGTGCGCAGAAGCGATTGGA
AGTTTGGTGACATTCCCTGCCGCTTGGTTTTGTTTATGTTTGCTATGAACCGACAGGGTAGCATCATCTT
TCTGACCGTCGTTGCCGTCGACCGATATTTTCGGGTGGTGCATCCTCACCATGCCTTGAACAAAATATCC
AACTGGACAGCCGCTATAATTTCTTGCTTGCTGTGGGGCATTACTGTGGGGCTGACTGTGCACCTTCTGA
AGAAGAAATTGCTGATCCAGAATGGGACCGCGAACGTATGCATTTCTTTCTCTATATGTCATACATTTCG
ATGGCATGAGGCCATGTTCCTGCTGGAGTTTTTTCTTCCACTCGGGATTATCCTTTTCTGTAGTGCTAGG
ATCATCTGGAGTTTGCGGCAACGCCAAATGGATCGGCATGCTAAAATTAAGCGAGCCATAACGTTCATTA
TGGTGGTTGCCATAGTGTTCGTGATCTGTTTTCTGCCTAGCGTCGTCGTGAGGATCCACATCTTTTGGCT
GCTGCACACCTCTGGGACCCAGAACTGCGAAGTGTACCGATCAGTAGATCTCGCGTTTTTTATCACATTG
TCCTTTACTTACATGAACTCCATGCTCGACCCTGTGGTTTACTACTTCAGTTCTCCCTCTTTTCCAAACT
TCTTTTCCACCCTGATTAATCGGTGCCTTCAAAGGAAGATTACAGGAGAGCCTGATAATAACAGGAGCAC
TTCAGTCGAGCTGACCGGAGATCCCAACAAGACTCGGGGAGCCCCTGAGGCACTTATCGCCAATTCTGGA
GAACCCTGGAGCCCTAGCTACCTGGGGCCAACATCTAATAACCATTCTAAGAAGGGGCACTGCCACCAGG
AGCCAGCCAGCTTGGAGAAACAGTTGGGCTGTTGTATCGAA
