>Addgene plasmid #66397 | HCA3-Tango | addgene partial sequence | sequence record 119930 | CMV-F 5'-CGCAAATGGGCGGTAGGCGTG-3'
GCTCTCTGGCTAACTAGAGAACCCACTGCTTACTGGCTTATCGAAATTAATACGACTCACTATAGGGAGA
CCCAAGCTGGCTAGCGTTTAAACTTAAGCTTGGTACCGAGCTCGGATCCACTAGTCCAGTGTGGTGGAAT
TCTGCAGATATCCAGCACAGTGGCGGCCGCGCCACCATGAAGACGATCATCGCCCTGAGCTACATCTTCT
GCCTGGTATTCGCCGACTACAAGGACGATGATGACGCCAGCATCGATATGAATCGCCACCACCTGCAGGA
TCACTTTCTCGAAATCGACAAGAAGAACTGTTGCGTCTTCCGGGACGATTTTATAGCCAAAGTGCTCCCA
CCCGTGCTGGGCCTGGAGTTCATCTTTGGCCTCTTGGGCAACGGGTTGGCCCTTTGGATCTTCTGCTTCC
ATCTCAAGAGCTGGAAATCTTCCCGGATTTTCCTCTTCAATTTGGCCGTAGCAGATTTCCTGCTCATCAT
CTGTCTTCCTTTCGTCATGGACTACTATGTGCGCAGAAGCGATTGGAAGTTTGGTGACATTCCCTGCCGC
TTGGTTTTGTTTATGTTTGCTATGAACCGACAGGGTAGCATCATCTTTCTGACCGTCGTTGCCGTCGACC
GATATTTTCGGGTGGTGCATCCTCACCATGCCTTGAACAAAATATCCAACTGGACAGCCGCTATAATTTC
TTGCTTGCTGTGGGGCATTACTGTGGGGCTGACTGTGCACCTTCTGAAGAAGAAATTGCTGATCCAGAAT
GGGACCGCGAACGTATGCATTTCTTTCTCTATATGTCATACATTTCGATGGCATGAGGCCATGTTCCTGC
TGGAGTTTTTTCTTCCACTCGGGATTATCCTTTTCTGTAGTGCTAGGATCATCTGGAGTTTGCGGCAACG
CCAAATGGATCGGCATGCTAAAATTAAGCGAGCCATAACGTTCATTATGGTGG
