>Addgene plasmid #66397 | HCA3-Tango | addgene partial sequence | sequence record 119931 | Tet-R 5'-GGCGAGTTTACGGGTTGTTA-3'
CTCTAATGCGCTGTTAATCACTTTACTTTTATCTAATCTTAGCTGGAAGTACAGGTTCTCACCGGTCGAT
GAAGTGTCCTTGGCCAGGGAGGAGCTGGCGGTGGTGCAGGACTCATCTTGGGGACCCAGGCTGGGTGGGG
TGCGTCCACCGGTATCGATTTCGATACAACAGCCCAACTGTTTCTCCAAGCTGGCTGGCTCCTGGTGGCA
GTGCCCCTTCTTAGAATGGTTATTAGATGTTGGCCCCAGGTAGCTAGGGCTCCAGGGTTCTCCAGAATTG
GCGATAAGTGCCTCAGGGGCTCCCCGAGTCTTGTTGGGATCTCCGGTCAGCTCGACTGAAGTGCTCCTGT
TATTATCAGGCTCTCCTGTAATCTTCCTTTGAAGGCACCGATTAATCAGGGTGGAAAAGAAGTTTGGAAA
AGAGGGAGAACTGAAGTAGTAAACCACAGGGTCGAGCATGGAGTTCATGTAAGTAAAGGACAATGTGATA
AAAAACGCGAGATCTACTGATCGGTACACTTCGCAGTTCTGGGTCCCAGAGGTGTGCAGCAGCCAAAAGA
TGTGGATCCTCACGACGACGCTAGGCAGAAAACAGATCACGAACACTATGGCAACCACCATAATGAACGT
TATGGCTCGCTTAATTTTAGCATGCCGATCCATTTGGCGTTGCCGCAAACTCCAGATGATCCTAGCACTA
CAGAAAAGGATAATCCCGAGTGGAAGAAAAAACTCCAGCAGGAACATGGCCTCATGCCATCGAAATGTAT
GACATATAGAGAAAGAAATGCATACGTTCGCGGTCCCATTCTGGATCAGCAATTTCTTCTTCAGAAGGTG
CACAGTCAGCCCCACAGTAATGCCCCACAGCAAGCAAGAAATTATAGCGGCTGTCCAGTTGGATATTTTG
TTCAAGGCATGGTGAGGATGCACCACCCGAAAATATCGGTCGACGGCAACGACGGTCAGAAAGATGATGC
TACCCTGTCGGTTCATAGCAAACATAAACAAAACCAAGCGGCAGGGAATGTCACCAAACTTCCA
