[The description below was written by a language model from this plasmid's Addgene catalogue record.]
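Description:
HCA3-Tango is a mammalian expression plasmid from the PRESTO-Tango collection. It is built on an "empty Tango" backbone of about 6.6 kb that was itself derived from pcDNA3.1(+). It is maintained as a high-copy plasmid in E. coli under ampicillin selection. It also carries a neomycin resistance marker, so transfected mammalian cells can be selected with G418. The insert is the human hydroxycarboxylic acid receptor 3 coding sequence (HCAR3, also known as GPR109B or HM74), about 1.2 kb, cloned by restriction enzymes with NotI at the 5′ end. The 3′ site is listed as XhoI, but the depositor notes that most vectors in this series instead carry an XbaI site downstream of the tTA sequence, so the identity of that site in any given clone is uncertain.

A CMV promoter drives expression, and the backbone supplies an N-terminal FLAG tag, which can be used to detect the receptor. The record indicates that a tTA transcriptional activator sequence lies downstream of the receptor, but it provides no feature table and does not detail the other Tango module components or the linker elements between receptor and tTA. According to the stated purpose, the design reports receptor activation through transcriptional output that follows arrestin translocation, giving a readout of GPCR activation that does not depend on G protein coupling. The plasmid is one member of a receptorome-wide set intended for parallel screening of ligands against human GPCRs. It was produced under a programme that develops tools for understudied members of commonly drug-targeted protein families.
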