Addgene plasmid #66397: HCA3-Tango
Purpose: Expression of G protein-coupled receptors for PRESTO-Tango: parallel receptorome expression and screening via transcriptional output, with transcriptional activation following arrestin translocation
Depositing lab: Bryan Roth. Depositing organization: University of North Carolina at Chapel Hill. Publication: PRESTO-Tango as an open-source resource for interrogation of the druggable human GPCRome. Kroeze WK, Sassano MF, Huang XP, Lansu K, McCorvy JD, Giguere PM, Sciaky N, Roth BL. Nat Struct Mol Biol. 2015 May;22(5):362-9. doi: 10.1038/nsmb.3014. Epub 2015 Apr 20. PubMed 25895059.
Backbone
  Vector backbone: empty Tango
  Backbone size w/o insert (bp): 6632
  Vector type: Mammalian Expression
  Selectable markers: Neomycin (select with G418)
Growth in bacteria
  Bacterial resistance: Ampicillin, 100 μg/mL
  Growth temperature: 37°C
  Growth strain: DH5alpha
  Copy number: High Copy
Gene/Insert
  Gene/Insert name: HCA3 (alt name: GPR109B)
  Species: H. sapiens (human)
  Insert size (bp): 1161
  Entrez Gene: HCAR3 (a.k.a. GPR109B, HCA3, HM74, PUMAG, Puma-g)
  Promoter: CMV
  Tag / fusion protein: FLAG (N terminal on backbone)
  Cloning method: Restriction Enzyme; 5′ cloning site NotI (not destroyed); 3′ cloning site XhoI (unknown if destroyed)
  Sequencing primers: 5′ CMV-F; 3′ Tet-R
Terms and licenses: Academic/Nonprofit Terms; Industry Terms: Not Available to Industry
Depositor comments: Please note: Most of the PRESTO-Tango vectors do not contain the XhoI cut site downstream of the tTA sequence and instead carry an XbaI site. If you need to perform an XhoI digest we recommend sequencing with a forward primer at the C-terminus of tTA to determine which of the two sites is present. Suggested primer: 5-gagctccacttagacggcgagg-3. Original backbone was pcDNA3.1(+). These plasmids were generated as part of the Illuminating the Druggable Genome (IDG) program sponsored by the NIH Common Fund. The goal of this program is to identify, gather, and distribute information and resources for proteins that currently are not well-studied yet belong to commonly drug-targeted protein families: protein kinases, non-olfactory G-protein coupled receptors (GPCRs), and ion channels. The IDG program is designed to develop fundamental research tools for understudied proteins, elucidate their function, and disseminate the IDG-related resources and data to the greater scientific community.
How to cite: HCA3-Tango was a gift from Bryan Roth (Addgene plasmid # 66397 ; http://n2t.net/addgene:66397 ; RRID:Addgene_66397)
