LOCUS       Exported 7796 bp ds-DNA circular SYN 12-MAY-2021
DEFINITION  Expression of G protein-coupled receptors for PRESTO-Tango: parallel
            receptorome expression and screening via transcriptional output,
            with transcriptional activation following arrestin translocation.
ACCESSION   .
VERSION     .
KEYWORDS    HCA3-Tango
SOURCE      synthetic DNA construct
  ORGANISM  synthetic DNA construct
REFERENCE   1 (bases 1 to 7796)
  AUTHORS   Kroeze WK, Sassano MF, Huang XP, Lansu K, McCorvy JD, Giguere PM,
            Sciaky N, Roth BL
  TITLE     PRESTO-Tango as an open-source resource for interrogation of the
            druggable human GPCRome.
  JOURNAL   Nat Struct Mol Biol. 2015 May;22(5):362-9. doi: 10.1038/nsmb.3014.
            Epub 2015 Apr 20.
  PUBMED    25895059
REFERENCE   2 (bases 1 to 7796)
  AUTHORS   .
  TITLE     Direct Submission
  JOURNAL   Exported May 12, 2021 from SnapGene Server 1.1.58
            http://www.snapgene.com
FEATURES             Location/Qualifiers
     source          1..7796
                     /organism="synthetic DNA construct"
                     /mol_type="other DNA"
     primer_bind     complement(44..63)
                     /label=pRS-marker
                     /note="pRS vectors, use to sequence yeast selectable
                     marker"
     enhancer        235..614
                     /label=CMV enhancer
                     /note="human cytomegalovirus immediate early enhancer"
     promoter        615..818
                     /label=CMV promoter
                     /note="human cytomegalovirus (CMV) immediate early
                     promoter"
     primer_bind     769..789
                     /label=CMV-F
                     /note="Human CMV immediate early promoter, forward primer"
     primer_bind     863..882
                     /label=T7
                     /note="T7 promoter, forward primer"
     promoter        863..881
                     /label=T7 promoter
                     /note="promoter for bacteriophage T7 RNA polymerase"
     CDS             2354..3355
                     /codon_start=1
                     /product="tetracycline-controlled transactivator,
                     comprising a fusion of the tetracycline repressor TetR with
                     the C-terminal activation domain of herpes simplex virus
                     VP16"
                     /label=tTA
                     /note="In the Tet-Off(R) system, tTA binds to the
                     Tet-responsive element and stimulates transcription only in
                     the absence of tetracycline or doxycycline."
                     /translation="RLDKSKVINSALELLNEVGIEGLTTRKLAQKLGVEQPTLYWHVKN
                     KRALLDALAIEMLDRHHTHFCPLEGESWQDFLRNNAKSFRCALLSHRDGAKVHLGTRPT
                     EKQYETLENQLAFLCQQGFSLENALYALSAVGHFTLGCVLEDQEHQVAKEERETPTTDS
                     MPPLLRQAIELFDHQGAEPAFLFGLELIICGLEKQLKCESGSAYSRARTKNNYGSTIEG
                     LLDLPDDDAPEEAGLAAPRLSFLPAGHTRRLSTAPPTDVSLGDELHLDGEDVAMAHADA
                     LDDFDLDMLGDGDSPGPGFTPHDSAPYGALDMADFEFEQMFTDALGIDEYGG"
     primer_bind     complement(2421..2440)
                     /label=Tet-R
                     /note="Tetracycline resistance gene, reverse primer"
     primer_bind     complement(3387..3404)
                     /label=BGH-rev
                     /note="Bovine growth hormone terminator, reverse primer.
                     Also called BGH reverse"
     polyA_signal    3393..3617
                     /label=bGH poly(A) signal
                     /note="bovine growth hormone polyadenylation signal"
     rep_origin      3663..4091
                     /direction=RIGHT
                     /label=f1 ori
                     /note="f1 bacteriophage origin of replication; arrow
                     indicates direction of (+) strand synthesis"
     primer_bind     complement(3750..3769)
                     /label=F1ori-R
                     /note="F1 origin, reverse primer"
     primer_bind     3960..3981
                     /label=F1ori-F
                     /note="F1 origin, forward primer"
     primer_bind     complement(4100..4120)
                     /label=pBABE 3'
                     /note="SV40 enhancer, reverse primer for pBABE vectors"
     promoter        4105..4434
                     /label=SV40 promoter
                     /note="SV40 enhancer and early promoter"
     rep_origin      4285..4420
                     /label=SV40 ori
                     /note="SV40 origin of replication"
     primer_bind     4347..4366
                     /label=SV40pro-F
                     /note="SV40 promoter/origin, forward primer"
     CDS             4501..5295
                     /codon_start=1
                     /gene="aph(3')-II (or nptII)"
                     /product="aminoglycoside phosphotransferase from Tn5"
                     /label=NeoR/KanR
                     /note="confers resistance to neomycin, kanamycin, and G418
                     (Geneticin(R))"
                     /translation="MIEQDGLHAGSPAAWVERLFGYDWAQQTIGCSDAAVFRLSAQGRP
                     VLFVKTDLSGALNELQDEAARLSWLATTGVPCAAVLDVVTEAGRDWLLLGEVPGQDLLS
                     SHLAPAEKVSIMADAMRRLHTLDPATCPFDHQAKHRIERARTRMEAGLVDQDDLDEEHQ
                     GLAPAELFARLKARMPDGEDLVVTHGDACLPNIMVENGRFSGFIDCGRLGVADRYQDIA
                     LATRDIAEELGGEWADRFLVLYGIAAPDSQRIAFYRLLDEFF"
     primer_bind     complement(4555..4574)
                     /label=Neo-R
                     /note="Neomycin resistance gene, reverse primer"
     primer_bind     5165..5184
                     /label=Neo-F
                     /note="Neomycin resistance gene, forward primer"
     polyA_signal    5469..5590
                     /label=SV40 poly(A) signal
                     /note="SV40 polyadenylation signal"
     primer_bind     complement(5506..5525)
                     /label=SV40pA-R
                     /note="SV40 polyA, reverse primer"
     primer_bind     5560..5579
                     /label=EBV-rev
                     /note="SV40 polyA terminator, reverse primer"
     primer_bind     complement(5639..5655)
                     /label=M13 rev
                     /note="common sequencing primer, one of multiple similar
                     variants"
     primer_bind     complement(5639..5655)
                     /label=M13 Reverse
                     /note="In lacZ gene. Also called M13-rev"
     primer_bind     complement(5652..5674)
                     /label=M13/pUC Reverse
                     /note="In lacZ gene"
     protein_bind    5663..5679
                     /label=lac operator
                     /bound_moiety="lac repressor encoded by lacI"
                     /note="The lac repressor binds to the lac operator to
                     inhibit transcription in E. coli. This inhibition can be
                     relieved by adding lactose or
                     isopropyl-beta-D-thiogalactopyranoside (IPTG)."
     promoter        complement(5687..5717)
                     /label=lac promoter
                     /note="promoter for the E. coli lac operon"
     protein_bind    5732..5753
                     /label=CAP binding site
                     /bound_moiety="E. coli catabolite activator protein"
                     /note="CAP binding activates transcription in the presence
                     of cAMP."
     primer_bind     complement(5870..5887)
                     /label=L4440
                     /note="L4440 vector, forward primer"
     rep_origin      complement(6041..6629)
                     /direction=LEFT
                     /label=ori
                     /note="high-copy-number ColE1/pMB1/pBR322/pUC origin of
                     replication"
     primer_bind     complement(6121..6140)
                     /label=pBR322ori-F
                     /note="pBR322 origin, forward primer"
     CDS             complement(6800..7660)
                     /codon_start=1
                     /gene="bla"
                     /product="beta-lactamase"
                     /label=AmpR
                     /note="confers resistance to ampicillin, carbenicillin, and
                     related antibiotics"
                     /translation="MSIQHFRVALIPFFAAFCLPVFAHPETLVKVKDAEDQLGARVGYI
                     ELDLNSGKILESFRPEERFPMMSTFKVLLCGAVLSRIDAGQEQLGRRIHYSQNDLVEYS
                     PVTEKHLTDGMTVRELCSAAITMSDNTAANLLLTTIGGPKELTAFLHNMGDHVTRLDRW
                     EPELNEAIPNDERDTTMPVAMATTLRKLLTGELLTLASRQQLIDWMEADKVAGPLLRSA
                     LPAGWFIADKSGAGERGSRGIIAALGPDGKPSRIVVIYTTGSQATMDERNRQIAEIGAS
                     LIKHW"
     primer_bind     7423..7442
                     /label=Amp-R
                     /note="Ampicillin resistance gene, reverse primer"
     promoter        complement(7661..7765)
                     /gene="bla"
                     /label=AmpR promoter
ORIGIN
        1 gacggatcgg gagatctccc gatcccctat ggtgcactct cagtacaatc tgctctgatg
       61 ccgcatagtt aagccagtat ctgctccctg cttgtgtgtt ggaggtcgct gagtagtgcg
      121 cgagcaaaat ttaagctaca acaaggcaag gcttgaccga caattgcatg aagaatctgc
      181 ttagggttag gcgttttgcg ctgcttcgcg atgtacgggc cagatatacg cgttgacatt
      241 gattattgac tagttattaa tagtaatcaa ttacggggtc attagttcat agcccatata
      301 tggagttccg cgttacataa cttacggtaa atggcccgcc tggctgaccg cccaacgacc
      361 cccgcccatt gacgtcaata atgacgtatg ttcccatagt aacgccaata gggactttcc
      421 attgacgtca atgggtggag tatttacggt aaactgccca cttggcagta catcaagtgt
      481 atcatatgcc aagtacgccc cctattgacg tcaatgacgg taaatggccc gcctggcatt
      541 atgcccagta catgacctta tgggactttc ctacttggca gtacatctac gtattagtca
      601 tcgctattac catggtgatg cggttttggc agtacatcaa tgggcgtgga tagcggtttg
      661 actcacgggg atttccaagt ctccacccca ttgacgtcaa tgggagtttg ttttggcacc
      721 aaaatcaacg ggactttcca aaatgtcgta acaactccgc cccattgacg caaatgggcg
      781 gtaggcgtgt acggtgggag gtctatataa gcagagctct ctggctaact agagaaccca
      841 ctgcttactg gcttatcgaa attaatacga ctcactatag ggagacccaa gctggctagc
      901 gtttaaactt aagcttggta ccgagctcgg atccactagt ccagtgtggt ggaattctgc
      961 agatatccag cacagtggcg gccgcgccac catgaagacg atcatcgccc tgagctacat
     1021 cttctgcctg gtattcgccg actacaagga cgatgatgac gccagcatcg atatgaatcg
     1081 ccaccacctg caggatcact ttctcgaaat cgacaagaag aactgttgcg tcttccggga
     1141 cgattttata gccaaagtgc tcccacccgt gctgggcctg gagttcatct ttggcctctt
     1201 gggcaacggg ttggcccttt ggatcttctg cttccatctc aagagctgga aatcttcccg
     1261 gattttcctc ttcaatttgg ccgtagcaga tttcctgctc atcatctgtc ttcctttcgt
     1321 catggactac tatgtgcgca gaagcgattg gaagtttggt gacattccct gccgcttggt
     1381 tttgtttatg tttgctatga accgacaggg tagcatcatc tttctgaccg tcgttgccgt
     1441 cgaccgatat tttcgggtgg tgcatcctca ccatgccttg aacaaaatat ccaactggac
     1501 agccgctata atttcttgct tgctgtgggg cattactgtg gggctgactg tgcaccttct
     1561 gaagaagaaa ttgctgatcc agaatgggac cgcgaacgta tgcatttctt tctctatatg
     1621 tcatacattt cgatggcatg aggccatgtt cctgctggag ttttttcttc cactcgggat
     1681 tatccttttc tgtagtgcta ggatcatctg gagtttgcgg caacgccaaa tggatcggca
     1741 tgctaaaatt aagcgagcca taacgttcat tatggtggtt gccatagtgt tcgtgatctg
     1801 ttttctgcct agcgtcgtcg tgaggatcca catcttttgg ctgctgcaca cctctgggac
     1861 ccagaactgc gaagtgtacc gatcagtaga tctcgcgttt tttatcacat tgtcctttac
     1921 ttacatgaac tccatgctcg accctgtggt ttactacttc agttctccct cttttccaaa
     1981 cttcttttcc accctgatta atcggtgcct tcaaaggaag attacaggag agcctgataa
     2041 taacaggagc acttcagtcg agctgaccgg agatcccaac aagactcggg gagcccctga
     2101 ggcacttatc gccaattctg gagaaccctg gagccctagc tacctggggc caacatctaa
     2161 taaccattct aagaaggggc actgccacca ggagccagcc agcttggaga aacagttggg
     2221 ctgttgtatc gaaatcgata ccggtggacg caccccaccc agcctgggtc cccaagatga
     2281 gtcctgcacc accgccagct cctccctggc caaggacact tcatcgaccg gtgagaacct
     2341 gtacttccag ctaagattag ataaaagtaa agtgattaac agcgcattag agctgcttaa
     2401 tgaggtcgga atcgaaggtt taacaacccg taaactcgcc cagaagctag gtgtagagca
     2461 gcctacattg tattggcatg taaaaaataa gcgggctttg ctcgacgcct tagccattga
     2521 gatgttagat aggcaccata ctcacttttg ccctttagaa ggggaaagct ggcaagattt
     2581 tttacgtaat aacgctaaaa gttttagatg tgctttacta agtcatcgcg atggagcaaa
     2641 agtacattta ggtacacggc ctacagaaaa acagtatgaa actctcgaaa atcaattagc
     2701 ctttttatgc caacaaggtt tttcactaga gaatgcatta tatgcactca gcgctgtggg
     2761 gcattttact ttaggttgcg tattggaaga tcaagagcat caagtcgcta aagaagaaag
     2821 ggaaacacct actactgata gtatgccgcc attattacga caagctatcg aattatttga
     2881 tcaccaaggt gcagagccag ccttcttatt cggccttgaa ttgatcatat gcggattaga
     2941 aaaacaactt aaatgtgaaa gtgggtccgc gtacagccgc gcgcgtacga aaaacaatta
     3001 cgggtctacc atcgagggcc tgctcgatct cccggacgac gacgcccccg aagaggcggg
     3061 gctggcggct ccgcgcctgt cctttctccc cgcgggacac acgcgcagac tgtcgacggc
     3121 ccccccgacc gatgtcagcc tgggggacga gctccactta gacggcgagg acgtggcgat
     3181 ggcgcatgcc gacgcgctag acgatttcga tctggacatg ttgggggacg gggattcccc
     3241 gggtccggga tttacccccc acgactccgc cccctacggc gctctggata tggccgactt
     3301 cgagtttgag cagatgttta ccgatgccct tggaattgac gagtacggtg ggtagtctag
     3361 agggcccgtt taaacccgct gatcagcctc gactgtgcct tctagttgcc agccatctgt
     3421 tgtttgcccc tcccccgtgc cttccttgac cctggaaggt gccactccca ctgtcctttc
     3481 ctaataaaat gaggaaattg catcgcattg tctgagtagg tgtcattcta ttctgggggg
     3541 tggggtgggg caggacagca agggggagga ttgggaagac aatagcaggc atgctgggga
     3601 tgcggtgggc tctatggctt ctgaggcgga aagaaccagc tggggctcta gggggtatcc
     3661 ccnnnnnnnn nnnnnnnnnn nnnnnnnnnn nnnnnnnnnn nnnnnnnnnn nnnnnnnnnn
     3721 nnnnnnnnnn nnnnnnnnnn nnnnnnnnnn nnnnnnnnnn nnnnnnnnnn nnnnnnnnnn
     3781 nnnnnncnnn nnnnnnnnnn nnnnnnnnnn nnnnnnnnnn nnnnnnnnnn nnnnnnnnnn
     3841 nnnnnnnnnn nnnnnnnnnn nnnnnnnnnn nnnnnnnnan nnnnnnnnnn nnnnnnnnnn
     3901 nnnnnnnnnn nnnnnnnnnn nnnnnnnncc tttgacgttg gagtccacgt tctttaatag
     3961 tggactcttg ttccaaactg gaacaacact caaccctatc tcggtctatt cttttgattt
     4021 ataagggatt ttgccgattt cggcctattg gttaaaaaat gagctgattt aacaaaaatt
     4081 taacgcgaat taattctgtg gaatgtgtgt cagttagggt gtggaaagtc cccaggctcc
     4141 ccagcaggca gaagtatgca aagcatgcat ctcaattagt cagcaaccag gtgtggaaag
     4201 tccccaggct ccccagcagg cagaagtatg caaagcatgc atctcaatta gtcagcaacc
     4261 atagtcccgc ccctaactcc gcccatcccg cccctaactc cgcccagttc cgcccattct
     4321 ccgccccatg gctgactaat tttttttatt tatgcagagg ccgaggccgc ctctgcctct
     4381 gagctattcc agaagtagtg aggaggcttt tttggaggcc taggcttttg caaaaagctc
     4441 ccgggagctt gtatatccat tttcggatct gatcaagaga caggatgagg atcgtttcgc
     4501 atgattgaac aagatggatt gcacgcaggt tctccggccg cttgggtgga gaggctattc
     4561 ggctatgact gggcacaaca gacaatcggc tgctctgatg ccgccgtgtt ccggctgtca
     4621 gcgcaggggc gcccggttct ttttgtcaag accgacctgt ccggtgccct gaatgaactg
     4681 caggacgagg cagcgcggct atcgtggctg gccacgacgg gcgttccttg cgcagctgtg
     4741 ctcgacgttg tcactgaagc gggaagggac tggctgctat tgggcgaagt gccggggcag
     4801 gatctcctgt catctcacct tgctcctgcc gagaaagtat ccatcatggc tgatgcaatg
     4861 cggcggctgc atacgcttga tccggctacc tgcccattcg accaccaagc gaaacatcgc
     4921 atcgagcgag cacgtactcg gatggaagcc ggtcttgtcg atcaggatga tctggacgaa
     4981 gagcatcagg ggctcgcgcc agccgaactg ttcgccaggc tcaaggcgcg catgcccgac
     5041 ggcgaggatc tcgtcgtgac ccatggcgat gcctgcttgc cgaatatcat ggtggaaaat
     5101 ggccgctttt ctggattcat cgactgtggc cggctgggtg tggcggaccg ctatcaggac
     5161 atagcgttgg ctacccgtga tattgctgaa gagcttggcg gcgaatgggc tgaccgcttc
     5221 ctcgtgcttt acggtatcgc cgctcccgat tcgcagcgca tcgccttcta tcgccttctt
     5281 gacgagttct tctgagcggg actctggggt tcgaaatgac cgaccaagcg acgcccaacc
     5341 tgccatcacg agatttcgat tccaccgccg ccttctatga aaggttgggc ttcggaatcg
     5401 ttttccggga cgccggctgg atgatcctcc agcgcgggga tctcatgctg gagttcttcg
     5461 cccaccccaa cttgtttatt gcagcttata atggttacaa ataaagcaat agcatcacaa
     5521 atttcacaaa taaagcattt ttttcactgc attctagttg tggtttgtcc aaactcatca
     5581 atgtatctta tcatgtctgt ataccgtcga cctctagcta gagcttggcg taatcatggt
     5641 catagctgtt tcctgtgtga aattgttatc cgctcacaat tccacacaac atacgagccg
     5701 gaagcataaa gtgtaaagcc tggggtgcct aatgagtgag ctaactcaca ttaattgcgt
     5761 tgcgctcact gcccgctttc cagtcgggaa acctgtcgtg ccagctgcat taatgaatcg
     5821 gccaacgcgc ggggagaggc ggtttgcgta ttgggcgctc ttccgcttcc tcgctcactg
     5881 actcgctgcg ctcggtcgtt cggctgcggc gagcggtatc agctcactca aaggcggtaa
     5941 tacggttatc cacagaatca ggggataacg caggaaagaa catgtgagca aaaggccagc
     6001 aaaaggccag gaaccgtaaa aaggccgcgt tgctggcgtt tttccatagg ctccgccccc
     6061 ctgacgagca tcacaaaaat cgacgctcaa gtcagaggtg gcgaaacccg acaggactat
     6121 aaagatacca ggcgtttccc cctggaagct ccctcgtgcg ctctcctgtt ccgaccctgc
     6181 cgcttaccgg atacctgtcc gcctttctcc cttcgggaag cgtggcgctt tctcatagct
     6241 cacgctgtag gtatctcagt tcggtgtagg tcgttcgctc caagctgggc tgtgtgcacg
     6301 aaccccccgt tcagcccgac cgctgcgcct tatccggtaa ctatcgtctt gagtccaacc
     6361 cggtaagaca cgacttatcg ccactggcag cagccactgg taacaggatt agcagagcga
     6421 ggtatgtagg cggtgctaca gagttcttga agtggtggcc taactacggc tacactagaa
     6481 gaacagtatt tggtatctgc gctctgctga agccagttac cttcggaaaa agagttggta
     6541 gctcttgatc cggcaaacaa accaccgctg gtagcggtgg tttttttgtt tgcaagcagc
     6601 agattacgcg cagaaaaaaa ggatctcaag aagatccttt gatcttttct acggggtctg
     6661 acgctcagtg gaacgaaaac tcacgttaag ggattttggt catgagatta tcaaaaagga
     6721 tcttcaccta gatcctttta aattaaaaat gaagttttaa atcaatctaa agtatatatg
     6781 agtaaacttg gtctgacagt taccaatgct taatcagtga ggcacctatc tcagcgatct
     6841 gtctatttcg ttcatccata gttgcctgac tccccgtcgt gtagataact acgatacggg
     6901 agggcttacc atctggcccc agtgctgcaa tgataccgcg agacccacgc tcaccggctc
     6961 cagatttatc agcaataaac cagccagccg gaagggccga gcgcagaagt ggtcctgcaa
     7021 ctttatccgc ctccatccag tctattaatt gttgccggga agctagagta agtagttcgc
     7081 cagttaatag tttgcgcaac gttgttgcca ttgctacagg catcgtggtg tcacgctcgt
     7141 cgtttggtat ggcttcattc agctccggtt cccaacgatc aaggcgagtt acatgatccc
     7201 ccatgttgtg caaaaaagcg gttagctcct tcggtcctcc gatcgttgtc agaagtaagt
     7261 tggccgcagt gttatcactc atggttatgg cagcactgca taattctctt actgtcatgc
     7321 catccgtaag atgcttttct gtgactggtg agtactcaac caagtcattc tgagaatagt
     7381 gtatgcggcg accgagttgc tcttgcccgg cgtcaatacg ggataatacc gcgccacata
     7441 gcagaacttt aaaagtgctc atcattggaa aacgttcttc ggggcgaaaa ctctcaagga
     7501 tcttaccgct gttgagatcc agttcgatgt aacccactcg tgcacccaac tgatcttcag
     7561 catcttttac tttcaccagc gtttctgggt gagcaaaaac aggaaggcaa aatgccgcaa
     7621 aaaagggaat aagggcgaca cggaaatgtt gaatactcat actcttcctt tttcaatatt
     7681 attgaagcat ttatcagggt tattgtctca tgagcggata catatttgaa tgtatttaga
     7741 aaaataaaca aataggggtt ccgcgcacat ttccccgaaa agtgccacct gacgtc
//
